Addgene plasmid #240060: pIDTsmart-RC2-delVP2-VP2-454TAG
Purpose: Express AAV2 capsid with ncAA mutant at site 454 of VP2
Depositing lab: Abhishek Chatterjee. Depositing organization: Boston College. Publication: Precise Manipulation of the Site and Stoichiometry of Capsid Modification Enables Optimization of Functional Adeno-Associated Virus Conjugates. Erickson SB, Pham Q, Cao X, Glicksman J, Kelemen RE, Shahraeini SS, Bodkin S, Kiyam Z, Chatterjee A. Bioconjug Chem. 2024 Jan 17;35(1):64-71. doi: 10.1021/acs.bioconjchem.3c00411. Epub 2023 Dec 16. PubMed 38103182.
Backbone
  Vector backbone: pIDTsmart
  Vector type: Mammalian Expression, AAV
Growth in bacteria
  Bacterial resistance: Kanamycin, 50 μg/mL
  Growth temperature: 37°C
  Growth strain: NEB Stable
  Copy number: High Copy
Gene/Insert 1
  Gene/Insert name: RC2-DelVP2
Gene/Insert 2
  Gene/Insert name: VP2-454-TAG
Terms and licenses: Academic/Nonprofit Terms; Industry Terms: Not Available to Industry
How to cite: pIDTsmart-RC2-delVP2-VP2-454TAG was a gift from Abhishek Chatterjee (Addgene plasmid # 240060 ; http://n2t.net/addgene:240060 ; RRID:Addgene_240060)
