[The description below was written by a language model from this plasmid's Addgene catalogue record and pLannotate feature annotations shown in this document.]
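Description:
pIDTsmart-RC2-delVP2-VP2-454TAG is a 9.3 kb AAV2 Rep/Cap packaging plasmid built on the pIDTsmart cloning backbone and classed as a mammalian expression/AAV vector. It is propagated in E. coli through a high-copy ColE1/pUC-type origin and selected with kanamycin via an aph(3')-Ia KanR gene driven by the cat promoter. Bacterial transcription terminators (tonB, T7Te, T3Te) insulate the backbone elements. Short lacZα and multiple-cloning-site fragments and an FRT site are also annotated; they appear to be carry-over from earlier cloning steps, and the record assigns them no role.

The payload consists of two separate capsid-encoding units. The first insert, RC2-DelVP2, is an AAV2 rep/cap cassette, annotated with the Rep52 coding region followed by a full-length VP1 capsid reading frame. As the name indicates, it has been altered so that VP2 is not produced, though the record does not state the specific change used. This cassette would therefore supply the Rep functions together with VP1 and VP3. The second insert, VP2-454-TAG, is an N-terminally shortened capsid reading frame consistent with VP2. It sits downstream of the CMV enhancer/promoter, with a T7 promoter also present, and carries an amber (TAG) stop codon at capsid position 454.

Because the TAG codon is confined to the separately expressed VP2, amber suppression places a noncanonical amino acid only in the VP2 subunits of the assembled capsid. Suppression needs an orthogonal tRNA/aminoacyl-tRNA synthetase pair, which is not encoded on this plasmid. Restricting the modification to this low-abundance subunit controls both the site and the number of reactive handles per virion. The stated purpose is to express AAV2 capsid with an ncAA at VP2 site 454, in work on optimising functional AAV conjugates.
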