Features (pLannotate 1.2.2; 17 found; start..end, strand, type, name):
      5..22      -  CDS            lacZα (fragment): LacZα fragment of β-galactosidase; lacZ fragment
    196..227     +  misc_feature   MCS (fragment): pBluescript multiple cloning site
    235..282     +  protein_bind   FRT: FLP-mediated recombination occurs in the 8-bp core sequence TCTAGAAA (Turan and Bode, 2011). FLP recombinase from the Saccharomyces cerevisiae 2μ plasmid
    972..2162    +  CDS            Rep52: REP52_AAV2S - Experimental evidence at protein level: Swiss-Prot protein existence level 1. Plays a critical role during packaging of viral DNA into empty capsids, where they are thought to be part of the packaging motor complex. The single stranded genomic DNA is packaged in a 3' to 5' direction and requires the association between viral DNA and Rep40. Regulates host PKA activity by interacting with host PRKX as a mechanism to interfere with helper virus propagation and to promote its own replication. From Adeno-associated virus 2 (isolate Srivastava/1982) (AAV-2).
   2182..4386    +  CDS            VP1 (sequence partly withheld): CAPSD_AAV2S - Experimental evidence at protein level: Swiss-Prot protein existence level 1. Capsid protein self-assembles to form an icosahedral capsid with a T=1 symmetry, about 22 nm in diameter, and consisting of 60 copies of three size variants of the capsid protein VP1, VP2 and VP3 which differ in their N-terminus. The capsid encapsulates the genomic ssDNA. Binds to host cell heparan sulfate and uses host ITGA5-ITGB1 as coreceptor on the cell surface to provide virion attachment to target cell. This attachment induces virion internalization predominantly through clathrin-dependent endocyt
   4715..4845    +  CDS            lacZα (fragment): LacZα fragment of β-galactosidase; lacZ fragment
   4917..5296    +  enhancer       CMV enhancer: human cytomegalovirus immediate early enhancer
   5297..5500    +  promoter       CMV promoter: human cytomegalovirus (CMV) immediate early promoter
   5496..5529    +  LTR            5' LTR (truncated) (fragment): truncated 5' long terminal repeat (LTR) from HIV-1
   5545..5563    +  promoter       T7 promoter: promoter for bacteriophage T7 RNA polymerase
   5586..7376    +  CDS            VP1 (fragment) (sequence partly withheld): CAPSD_AAV2S - Experimental evidence at protein level: Swiss-Prot protein existence level 1. Capsid protein self-assembles to form an icosahedral capsid with a T=1 symmetry, about 22 nm in diameter, and consisting of 60 copies of three size variants of the capsid protein VP1, VP2 and VP3 which differ in their N-terminus. The capsid encapsulates the genomic ssDNA. Binds to host cell heparan sulfate and uses host ITGA5-ITGB1 as coreceptor on the cell surface to provide virion attachment to target cell. This attachment induces virion internalization predominantly through clathrin-dependent endocyt
   7698..7729    +  terminator     tonB terminator: bidirectional E. coli tonB-P14 transcription terminator
   7730..7832    +  promoter       cat promoter: promoter of the E. coli cat gene encoding chloramphenicol acetyltransferase
   7833..8648    +  CDS            KanR: aminoglycoside phosphotransferase; aph(3')-Ia; confers resistance to kanamycin in bacteria or G418 (Geneticin®) in eukaryotes
   8672..8699    +  terminator     T7Te terminator: phage T7 early transcription terminator
   8711..9298    -  rep_origin     ori: high-copy-number ColE1/pMB1/pBR322/pUC origin of replication
   9320..6       -  terminator     T3Te terminator (fragment) (across the origin): phage T3 early transcription terminator
>Addgene plasmid #240060 | pIDTsmart-RC2-delVP2-VP2-454TAG | addgene full sequence | sequence record 477386 | Addgene NGS Result
CCCGTGTAAAACGACGGCCAGTTTATCTAGTCAGCTTGATTCTAGCTGATCGTGGACCGGAAGGTGAGCC
AGTGAGTTGATTGCAGTCCAGTTACGCTGGAGTCTGAGGCTCGTCCTGAATGATATGCGACCGCCGGAGG
GTTGCGTTTGAGACGGGCGACAGATCCAGTCGCGCTGCTCTCGTCGATCCGCTAGGGCGGCCGCTCTAGA
ACTAGTGGATCCCCCGGAAGATCAGAAGTTCCTATTCCGAAGTTCCTATTCTCTAGAAAGTATAGGAACT
TCTGATCTGCGCAGCCGCCATGCCGGGGTTTTACGAGATTGTGATTAAGGTCCCCAGCGACCTTGACGAG
CATCTGCCCGGCATTTCTGACAGCTTTGTGAACTGGGTGGCCGAGAAGGAATGGGAGTTGCCGCCAGATT
CTGACATGGATCTGAATCTGATTGAGCAGGCACCCCTGACCGTGGCCGAGAAGCTGCAGCGCGACTTTCT
GACGGAATGGCGCCGTGTGAGTAAGGCCCCGGAGGCCCTTTTCTTTGTGCAATTTGAGAAGGGAGAGAGC
TACTTCCACATGCACGTGCTCGTGGAAACCACCGGGGTGAAATCCATGGTTTTGGGACGTTTCCTGAGTC
AGATTCGCGAAAAACTGATTCAGAGAATTTACCGCGGGATCGAGCCGACTTTGCCAAACTGGTTCGCGGT
CACAAAGACCAGAAATGGCGCCGGAGGCGGGAACAAGGTGGTGGATGAGTGCTACATCCCCAATTACTTG
CTCCCCAAAACCCAGCCTGAGCTCCAGTGGGCGTGGACTAATATGGAACAGTATTTAAGCGCCTGTTTGA
ATCTCACGGAGCGTAAACGGTTGGTGGCGCAGCATCTGACGCACGTGTCGCAGACGCAGGAGCAGAACAA
AGAGAATCAGAATCCCAATTCTGATGCGCCGGTGATCAGATCAAAAACTTCAGCCAGGTACATGGAGCTG
GTCGGGTGGCTCGTGGACAAGGGGATTACCTCGGAGAAGCAGTGGATCCAGGAGGACCAGGCCTCATACA
TCTCCTTCAATGCGGCCTCCAACTCGCGGTCCCAAATCAAGGCTGCCTTGGACAATGCGGGAAAGATTAT
GAGCCTGACTAAAACCGCCCCCGACTACCTGGTGGGCCAGCAGCCCGTGGAGGACATTTCCAGCAATCGG
ATTTATAAAATTTTGGAACTAAACGGGTACGATCCCCAATATGCGGCTTCCGTCTTTCTGGGATGGGCCA
CGAAAAAGTTCGGCAAGAGGAACACCATCTGGCTGTTTGGGCCTGCAACTACCGGGAAGACCAACATCGC
GGAGGCCATAGCCCACACTGTGCCCTTCTACGGGTGCGTAAACTGGACCAATGAGAACTTTCCCTTCAAC
GACTGTGTCGACAAGATGGTGATCTGGTGGGAGGAGGGGAAGATGACCGCCAAGGTCGTGGAGTCGGCCA
AAGCCATTCTCGGAGGAAGCAAGGTGCGCGTGGACCAGAAATGCAAGTCCTCGGCCCAGATAGACCCGAC
TCCCGTGATCGTCACCTCCAACACCAACATGTGCGCCGTGATTGACGGGAACTCAACGACCTTCGAACAC
CAGCAGCCGTTGCAAGACCGGATGTTCAAATTTGAACTCACCCGCCGTCTGGATCATGACTTTGGGAAGG
TCACCAAGCAGGAAGTCAAAGACTTTTTCCGGTGGGCAAAGGATCACGTGGTTGAGGTGGAGCATGAATT
CTACGTCAAAAAGGGTGGAGCCAAGAAAAGACCCGCCCCCAGTGACGCAGATATAAGTGAGCCCAAACGG
GTGCGCGAGTCAGTTGCGCAGCCATCGACGTCAGACGCGGAAGCTTCGATCAACTACGCAGACAGGTACC
AAAACAAATGTTCTCGTCACGTGGGCATGAATCTGATGCTGTTTCCCTGCAGACAATGCGAGAGAATGAA
TCAGAATTCAAATATCTGCTTCACTCACGGACAGAAAGACTGTTTAGAGTGCTTTCCCGTGTCAGAATCT
CAACCCGTTTCTGTCGTCAAAAAGGCGTATCAGAAACTGTGCTACATTCATCATATCATGGGAAAGGTGC
CAGACGCTTGCACTGCCTGCGATCTGGTCAATGTGGATTTGGATGACTGCATCTTTGAACAATAAATGAT
TTAAATCAGGTATGGCTGCCGATGGTTATCTTCCAGATTGGCTCGAGGACACTCTCTCTGAAGGAATAAG
ACAGTGGTGGAAGCTCAAACCTGGCCCACCACCACCAAAGCCCGCAGAGCGGCATAAGGACGACAGCAGG
GGTCTTGTGCTTCCTGGGTACAAGTACCTCGGACCCTTCAACGGACTCGACAAGGGAGAGCCGGTCAACG
AGGCAGACGCCGCGGCCCTCGAGCACGACAAAGCCTACGACCGGCAGCTCGACAGCGGAGACAACCCGTA
CCTCAAGTACAACCACGCCGACGCGGAGTTTCAGGAGCGCCTTAAAGAAGATACGTCTTTTGGGGGCAAC
CTCGGACGAGCAGTCTTCCAGGCGAAAAAGAGGGTTCTTGAACCTCTGGGCCTGGTTGAGGAACCTGTTA
AGACCGCTCCGGGAAAAAAGAGGCCGGTAGAGCACTCTCCTGTGGAGCCAGACTCCTCCTCGGGAACCGG
AAAGGCGGGCCAGCAGCCTGCAAGAAAAAGATTGAATTTTGGTCAGACTG
[609 nt withheld, positions 2711-3319]
TGAACAACGGGAGTCAGGCAGTAGGACGCTCTTCATTTTACTGCCTGGAGTACTTTCCTTCTCAGATGCT
GCGTACCGGAAACAACTTTACCTTCAGCTACACTTTTGAGGACGTTCCTTTCCACAGCAGCTACGCTCAC
AGCCAGAGTCTGGACCGTCTCATGAATCCTCTCATCGACCAGTACCTGTATTACTTGAGCAGAACAAACA
CTCCAAGTGGAACCACCACGCAGTCAAGGCTTCAGTTTTCTCAGGCCGGAGCGAGTGACATTCGGGACCA
GTCTAGGAACTGGCTTCCTGGACCCTGTTACCGCCAGCAGCGAGTATCAAAGACATCTGCGGATAACAAC
AACAGTGAATACTCGTGGACTGGAGCTACCAAGTACCACCTCAATGGCAGAGACTCTCTGGTGAATCCGG
GCCCGGCCATGGCAAGCCACAAGGACGATGAAGAAAAGTTTTTTCCTCAGAGCGGGGTTCTCATCTTTGG
GAAGCAAGGCTCAGAGAAAACAAATGTGGACATTGAAAAGGTCATGATTACAGACGAAGAGGAAATCAGG
ACAACCAATCCCGTGGCTACGGAGCAGTATGGTTCTGTATCTACCAACCTCCAGAGAGGCAACAGACAAG
CAGCTACCGCAGATGTCAACACACAAGGCGTTCTTCCAGGCATGGTCTGGCAGGACAGAGATGTGTACCT
TCAGGGGCCCATCTGGGCAAAGATTCCACACACGGACGGACATTTTCACCCCTCTCCCCTCATGGGTGGA
TTCGGACTTAAACACCCTCCTCCACAGATTCTCATCAAGAACACCCCGGTACCTGCGAATCCTTCGACCA
CCTTCAGTGCGGCAAAGTTTGCTTCCTTCATCACACAGTACTCCACGGGACAGGTCAGCGTGGAGATCGA
GTGGGAGCTGCAGAAGGAAAACAGCAAACGCTGGAATCCCGAAATTCAGTACACTTCCAACTACAACAAG
TCTGTTAATGTGGACTTTACTGTGGACACTAATGGCGTGTATTCAGAGCCTCGCCCCATTGGCACCAGAT
ACCTGACTCGTAATCTGTAATTGCTTGTTAATCAATAAACCGTTTAATTCGTTTCAGTTGAACTTTGGTC
TCTGCGTATTTCTTTCTTATCTAGTTTCCATGGCTACGTAGATAAGTAGCATGGCGGGTTAATCATTAAC
TACAGCCCGGGCGTTTAAACAGCGGGCGGAGGGGTGGAGTCGTGACGTGAATTACGTCATAGGGTTAGGG
AGGTCCTGTATTAGAGGTCACGTGAGTGTTTTGCGACATTTTGCGACACCATGTGGTCTCGCTGGGGGGG
GGGGCCCGAGTGAGCACGCAGGGTCTCCATTTTGAAGCGGGAGGTTTGAACGAGCGCTGGCGCGCTCACT
GGCCGTCGTTTTACAACGTCGTGACTGGGAAAACCCTGGCGTTACCCAACTTAATCGCCTTGCAGCACAT
CCCCCTTTCGCCAGCTGGCGTAATAGCGAAGAGGCCCGCACCGATCGCCCTTCCCATGCATCGGCCGCAA
ATACCTGCAGGATCCGTTTTGCGCTGCTTCGCGATGTACGGGCCAGATATACGCGTTGACATTGATTATT
GACTAGTTATTAATAGTAATCAATTACGGGGTCATTAGTTCATAGCCCATATATGGAGTTCCGCGTTACA
TAACTTACGGTAAATGGCCCGCCTGGCTGACCGCCCAACGACCCCCGCCCATTGACGTCAATAATGACGT
ATGTTCCCATAGTAACGCCAATAGGGACTTTCCATTGACGTCAATGGGTGGAGTATTTACGGTAAACTGC
CCACTTGGCAGTACATCAAGTGTATCATATGCCAAGTACGCCCCCTATTGACGTCAATGACGGTAAATGG
CCCGCCTGGCATTATGCCCAGTACATGACCTTATGGGACTTTCCTACTTGGCAGTACATCTACGTATTAG
TCATCGCTATTACCATGGTGATGCGGTTTTGGCAGTACATCAATGGGCGTGGATAGCGGTTTGACTCACG
GGGATTTCCAAGTCTCCACCCCATTGACGTCAATGGGAGTTTGTTTTGGCACCAAAATCAACGGGACTTT
CCAAAATGTCGTAACAACTCCGCCCCATTGACGCAAATGGGCGGTAGGCGTGTACGGTGGGAGGTCTATA
TAAGCAGAGCTCTCTGGCTAACTAGAGAACCCACTGCTTACTGGCTTATCGAAATTAATACGACTCACTA
TAGGGAGACCCAAGCTGGCTAGCATGGCTCCGGGAAAAAAGAGGCCGGTAGAGCACTCTCCTGTGGAGCC
AGACTCCTCCTCGGGAACCGGAAAGGCGGGCCAGCAGCCTGCAAGAAAAAGATTGAATTTTGGTCAGACT
G
[64 nt withheld, positions 5701-5764]
CGGAACTAATACCCTCGCTACAGGCAGTGGCGCACCACTC
[69 nt withheld, positions 5805-5873]
CTC
[433 nt withheld, positions 5877-6309]
TGAACAACGGGAGTCAGGCAGTAGGACGCTCTTCATTTTACTGCCTGGAGTACTTTCCTTCTCAGATGCT
GCGTACCGGAAACAACTTTACCTTCAGCTACACTTTTGAGGACGTTCCTTTCCACAGCAGCTACGCTCAC
AGCCAGAGTCTGGACCGTCTCATGAATCCTCTCATCGACCAGTACCTGTATTACTTGAGCAGAACAAACA
CTCCAAGTGGATAGACCACGCAGTCAAGGCTTCAGTTTTCTCAGGCCGGAGCGAGTGACATTCGGGACCA
GTCTAGGAACTGGCTTCCTGGACCCTGTTACCGCCAGCAGCGAGTATCAAAGACATCTGCGGATAACAAC
AACAGTGAATACTCGTGGACTGGAGCTACCAAGTACCACCTCAATGGCAGAGACTCTCTGGTGAATCCGG
GCCCGGCCATGGCAAGCCACAAGGACGATGAAGAAAAGTTTTTTCCTCAGAGCGGGGTTCTCATCTTTGG
GAAGCAAGGCTCAGAGAAAACAAATGTGGACATTGAAAAGGTCATGATTACAGACGAAGAGGAAATCAGG
ACAACCAATCCCGTGGCTACGGAGCAGTATGGTTCTGTATCTACCAACCTCCAGAGAGGCAACAGACAAG
CAGCTACCGCAGATGTCAACACACAAGGCGTTCTTCCAGGCATGGTCTGGCAGGACAGAGATGTGTACCT
TCAGGGGCCCATCTGGGCAAAGATTCCACACACGGACGGACATTTTCACCCCTCTCCCCTCATGGGTGGA
TTCGGACTTAAACACCCTCCTCCACAGATTCTCATCAAGAACACCCCGGTACCTGCGAATCCTTCGACCA
CCTTCAGTGCGGCAAAGTTTGCTTCCTTCATCACACAGTACTCCACGGGACAGGTCAGCGTGGAGATCGA
GTGGGAGCTGCAGAAGGAAAACAGCAAACGCTGGAATCCCGAAATTCAGTACACTTCCAACTACAACAAG
TCTGTTAATGTGGACTTTACTGTGGACACTAATGGCGTGTATTCAGAGCCTCGCCCCATTGGCACCAGAT
ACCTGACTCGTAATCTGTAATTGCTTGTTAATCAATAAACCGTTTAATTCGTTTCAGTTGAACTTTGGTC
TCTGCGTATTTCTTTCTTATCTAGTTTCCATGGCTACGTAGATAAGTAGCATGGCGGGTTAATCATTAAC
TACAGCCCTAGGGGTGCGAGCGGATCGAGCAGTGTCGATCACTACTGGACCGCGAGCTGTGCTGCGACCC
GTGATCTTACGGCATTATACGTATGATCGGTCCACGATCAGCTAGATTATCTAGTCAGCTTGATGTCATA
GCTGTTTCCTGAGGCTCAATACTGACCATTTAAATCATACCTGACCTCCATAGCAGAAAGTCAAAAGCCT
CCGACCGGAGGCTTTTGACTTGATCGGCACGTAAGAGGTTCCAACTTTCACCATAATGAAATAAGATCAC
TACCGGGCGTATTTTTTGAGTTATCGAGATTTTCAGGAGCTAAGGAAGCTAAAATGAGCCATATTCAACG
GGAAACGTCTTGCTTGAAGCCGCGATTAAATTCCAACATGGATGCTGATTTATATGGGTATAAATGGGCT
CGCGATAATGTCGGGCAATCAGGTGCGACAATCTATCGATTGTATGGGAAGCCCGATGCGCCAGAGTTGT
TTCTGAAACATGGCAAAGGTAGCGTTGCCAATGATGTTACAGATGAGATGGTCAGGCTAAACTGGCTGAC
GGAATTTATGCCTCTTCCGACCATCAAGCATTTTATCCGTACTCCTGATGATGCATGGTTACTCACCACT
GCGATCCCAGGGAAAACAGCATTCCAGGTATTAGAAGAATATCCTGATTCAGGTGAAAATATTGTTGATG
CGCTGGCAGTGTTCCTGCGCCGGTTGCATTCGATTCCTGTTTGTAATTGTCCTTTTAACGGCGATCGCGT
ATTTCGTCTCGCTCAGGCGCAATCACGAATGAATAACGGTTTGGTTGGTGCGAGTGATTTTGATGACGAG
CGTAATGGCTGGCCTGTTGAACAAGTCTGGAAAGAAATGCATAAACTCTTGCCATTCTCACCGGATTCAG
TCGTCACTCATGGTGATTTCTCACTTGATAACCTTATTTTTGACGAGGGGAAATTAATAGGTTGTATTGA
TGTTGGACGAGTCGGAATCGCAGACCGATACCAGGATCTTGCCATCCTATGGAACTGCCTCGGTGAGTTT
TCTCCTTCATTACAGAAACGGCTTTTTCAAAAATATGGTATTGATAATCCTGATATGAATAAATTGCAGT
TTCACTTGATGCTCGATGAGTTTTTCTAATGAGGACCTAAATGTAATCACCTGGCTCACCTTCGGGTGGG
CCTTTCTGCGTTGCTGGCGTTTTTCCATAGGCTCCGCCCCCCTGACGAGCATCACAAAAATCGATGCTCA
AGTCAGAGGTGGCGAAACCCGACAGGACTATAAAGATACCAGGCGTTTCCCCCTGGAAGCTCCCTCGTGC
GCTCTCCTGTTCCGACCCTGCCGCTTACCGGATACCTGTCCGCCTTTCTCCCTTCGGGAAGCGTGGCGCT
TTCTCATAGCTCACGCTGTAGGTATCTCAGTTCGGTGTAGGTCGTTCGCTCCAAGCTGGGCTGTGTGCAC
GAACCCCCCGTTCAGCCCGACCGCTGCGCCTTATCCGGTAACTATCGTCTTGAGTCCAACCCGGTAAGAC
ACGACTTATCGCCACTGGCAGCAGCCACTGGTAACAGGATTAGCAGAGCGAGGTATGTAGGCGGTGCTAC
AGAGTTCTTGAAGTGGTGGCCTAACTACGGCTACACTAGAAGAACAGTATTTGGTATCTGCGCTCTGCTG
AAGCCAGTTACCTCGGAAAAAGAGTTGGTAGCTCTTGATCCGGCAAACAAACCACCGCTGGTAGCGGTGG
TTTTTTTGTTTGCAAGCAGCAGATTACGCGCAGAAAAAAAGGATCTCAAGAAGATCCTTTGATTTTCTAC
CGAAGAAAGGCCCA
